>Addgene plasmid #31914 | pTRE-Medium-FT | depositor full sequence | sequence record 36032 | pTRE-Medium-FT sequence 3836 bps
CTCGAGTTTACCACTCCCTATCAGTGATAGAGAAAAGTGAAAGTCGAGTTTACCACTCCCTATCAGTGAT
AGAGAAAAGTGAAAGTCGAGTTTACCACTCCCTATCAGTGATAGAGAAAAGTGAAAGTCGAGTTTACCAC
TCCCTATCAGTGATAGAGAAAAGTGAAAGTCGAGTTTACCACTCCCTATCAGTGATAGAGAAAAGTGAAA
GTCGAGTTTACCACTCCCTATCAGTGATAGAGAAAAGTGAAAGTCGAGTTTACCACTCCCTATCAGTGAT
AGAGAAAAGTGAAAGTCGAGCTCGGTACCCGGGTCGAGTAGGCGTGTACGGTGGGAGGCCTATATAAGCA
GAGCTCGTTTAGTGAACCGTCAGATCGCCTGGAGACGCCATCCACGCTGTTTTGACCTCCATAGAAGACA
CCGGGACCGATCCAGCCTCCGCGGCCCCGAATTCATGGTAAGCAAGGGCGAGGAGGATAACATGGCCATC
ATCAAGGAATTCATGCGTTTCAAGGTGCACCTGGAGGGCTCCGTGGACGGCCACGAGTTCGAGATCGAGG
GCGAGGGCGAGGGCCGCCCCTACGAGGGCACCCAGAGCGCCAAGCTGAAGGTGACCAAGGGTGGCCCCCT
GCCCTTCGCCTGGGACATCCTGTCCCCTCAGTTCATGTACGGCTCCAGGGCCTACGTGAAGCACCCCGCC
GACATCCCCGACTACTGGAAGCTGTCCTTCCCCGAGGGCTTCAAGTGGGAGCGCGTGATGAACTTCGAGG
ATGGCGGCGTGGTGACCGTGACCCAGGACTCCTCCCTGCAGGACGGCGAGTTCATCTACAAGGTGAAGCT
GCGCGGCACCAACTTCCCTTCCGACGGCCCCGTAATGCAGAAGAAGACCATGGGCTGGGAGGCCTCCTCC
GAGCGGATATACCCCGAGGACGGCGCCCTGAAGGGCGAGATCAAGCAGAGGCTGAAGCTGAAGGACGGCG
GCCACTACGACGCTGAGGTCAAGACCACCTACAAGGCCAAGAAGCCCGTGCTGCTGCCCGGCGCCTACAA
CGTCAACATCAAGATGGACATCACCTCCCACAACGAGGACTACACCATCGTTGAACAGTGCGAACGCGCC
GAGGGCCACCATTCCACCGGCGGCATGGACGAGCTGTACAAGTAATCTAGAGGATCCAGACATGATAAGA
TACATTGATGAGTTTGGACAAACCACAACTAGAATGCAGTGAAAAAAATGCTTTATTTGTGAAATTTGTG
ATGCTATTGCTTTATTTGTAACCATTATAAGCTGCAATAAACAAGTTAACAACAACAATTGCATTCATTT
TATGTTTCAGGTTCAGGGGGAGGTGTGGGAGGTTTTTTAAAGCAAGTAAAACCTCTACAAATGTGGTATG
GCTGATTATGATCCTGCAAGCCTCGTCGTCTGGCCGGACCACGCTATCTGTGCAAGGTCCCCGGACGCGC
GCTCCATGAGCAGAGCGCCCGCCGCCGAGGCAAGACTCGGGCGGCGCCCTGCCCGTCCCACCAGGTCAAC
AGGCGGTAACCGGCCTCTTCATCGGGAATGCGCGCGACCTTCAGCATCGCCGGCATGTCCCCTGGCGGAC
GGGAAGTATCAGCTCGACCAAGCTTGGCGAGATTTTCAGGAGCTAAGGAAGCTAAAATGGAGAAAAAAAT
CACTGGATATACCACCGTTGATATATCCCAATGGCATCGTAAAGAACATTTTGAGGCATTTCAGTCAGTT
GCTCAATGTACCTATAACCAGACCGTTCAGCTGCATTAATGAATCGGCCAACGCGCGGGGAGAGGCGGTT
TGCGTATTGGGCGCTCTTCCGCTTCCTCGCTCACTGACTCGCTGCGCTCGGTCGTTCGGCTGCGGCGAGC
GGTATCAGCTCACTCAAAGGCGGTAATACGGTTATCCACAGAATCAGGGGATAACGCAGGAAAGAACATG
TGAGCAAAAGGCCAGCAAAAGGCCAGGAACCGTAAAAAGGCCGCGTTGCTGGCGTTTTTCCATAGGCTCC
GCCCCCCTGACGAGCATCACAAAAATCGACGCTCAAGTCAGAGGTGGCGAAACCCGACAGGACTATAAAG
ATACCAGGCGTTTCCCCCTGGAAGCTCCCTCGTGCGCTCTCCTGTTCCGACCCTGCCGCTTACCGGATAC
CTGTCCGCCTTTCTCCCTTCGGGAAGCGTGGCGCTTTCTCAATGCTCACGCTGTAGGTATCTCAGTTCGG
TGTAGGTCGTTCGCTCCAAGCTGGGCTGTGTGCACGAACCCCCCGTTCAGCCCGACCGCTGCGCCTTATC
CGGTAACTATCGTCTTGAGTCCAACCCGGTAAGACACGACTTATCGCCACTGGCAGCAGCCACTGGTAAC
AGGATTAGCAGAGCGAGGTATGTAGGCGGTGCTACAGAGTTCTTGAAGTGGTGGCCTAACTACGGCTACA
CTAGAAGGACAGTATTTGGTATCTGCGCTCTGCTGAAGCCAGTTACCTTCGGAAAAAGAGTTGGTAGCTC
TTGATCCGGCAAACAAACCACCGCTGGTAGCGGTGGTTTTTTTGTTTGCAAGCAGCAGATTACGCGCAGA
AAAAAAGGATCTCAAGAAGATCCTTTGATCTTTTCTACGGGGTCTGACGCTCAGTGGAACGAAAACTCAC
GTTAAGGGATTTTGGTCATGAGATTATCAAAAAGGATCTTCACCTAGATCCTTTTAAATTAAAAATGAAG
TTTTAAATCAATCTAAAGTATATATGAGTAAACTTGGTCTGACAGTTACCAATGCTTAATCAGTGAGGCA
CCTATCTCAGCGATCTGTCTATTTCGTTCATCCATAGTTGCCTGACTCCCCGTCGTGTAGATAACTACGA
TACGGGAGGGCTTACCATCTGGCCCCAGTGCTGCAATGATACCGCGAGACCCACGCTCACCGGCTCCAGA
TTTATCAGCAATAAACCAGCCAGCCGGAAGGGCCGAGCGCAGAAGTGGTCCTGCAACTTTATCCGCCTCC
ATCCAGTCTATTAATTGTTGCCGGGAAGCTAGAGTAAGTAGTTCGCCAGTTAATAGTTTGCGCAACGTTG
TTGCCATTGCTACAGGCATCGTGGTGTCACGCTCGTCGTTTGGTATGGCTTCATTCAGCTCCGGTTCCCA
ACGATCAAGGCGAGTTACATGATCCCCCATGTTGTGCAAAAAAGCGGTTAGCTCCTTCGGTCCTCCGATC
GTTGTCAGAAGTAAGTTGGCCGCAGTGTTATCACTCATGGTTATGGCAGCACTGCATAATTCTCTTACTG
TCATGCCATCCGTAAGATGCTTTTCTGTGACTGGTGAGTACTCAACCAAGTCATTCTGAGAATAGTGTAT
GCGGCGACCGAGTTGCTCTTGCCCGGCGTCAATACGGGATAATACCGCGCCACATAGCAGAACTTTAAAA
GTGCTCATCATTGGAAAACGTTCTTCGGGGCGAAAACTCTCAAGGATCTTACCGCTGTTGAGATCCAGTT
CGATGTAACCCACTCGTGCACCCAACTGATCTTCAGCATCTTTTACTTTCACCAGCGTTTCTGGGTGAGC
AAAAACAGGAAGGCAAAATGCCGCAAAAAAGGGAATAAGGGCGACACGGAAATGTTGAATACTCATACTC
TTCCTTTTTCAATATTATTGAAGCATTTATCAGGGTTATTGTCTCATGAGCGGATACATATTTGAATGTA
TTTAGAAAAATAAACAAATAGGGGTTCCGCGCACATTTCCCCGAAAAGTGCCACCTGACGTCTAAGAAAC
CATTATTATCATGACATTAACCTATAAAAATAGGCGTATCACGAGGCCCTTTCGTC
Features (pLannotate 1.2.2; 14 found; start..end, strand, type, name):
     15..285     +  protein_bind   tetracycline response element: contains seven copies of the tetracycline operator tetO tetracycline repressor TetR
    296..313     +  misc_feature   MCS (fragment): pUC18/19 multiple cloning site
    318..355     +  promoter       minimal CMV promoter: human cytomegalovirus (CMV) immediate early promoter
    455..1165    +  CDS            Medium-FT: blue-to-red fluorescent timer derivative of mCherry (Subach et al., 2009) mammalian codon-optimized
   1173..1307    -  polyA_signal   SV40 poly(A) signal: SV40 polyadenylation signal
   1330..1413    -  CDS            large T antigen (fragment): large T antigen from SV40 (simian virus 40)
   1430..1501    -  CDS            str (fragment): STR_KLEPN - Protein inferred from homology: Swiss-Prot protein existence level 3. The aminoglycoside phosphotransferases achieve inactivation of their antibiotic substrates by phosphorylation. From Klebsiella pneumoniae.
   1504..1602    -  CDS            str (fragment): STR_KLEPN - Protein inferred from homology: Swiss-Prot protein existence level 3. The aminoglycoside phosphotransferases achieve inactivation of their antibiotic substrates by phosphorylation. From Klebsiella pneumoniae.
   1638..1666    +  promoter       cat promoter (fragment): promoter of the E. coli cat gene encoding chloramphenicol acetyltransferase
   1667..1783    +  CDS            CmR (fragment): chloramphenicol acetyltransferase; cat; confers resistance to chloramphenicol
   1778..1834    -  CDS            lacI (fragment): lac repressor; lacI; The lac repressor binds to the lac operator to inhibit transcription in E. coli. This inhibition can be relieved by adding lactose or isopropyl-β-D-thiogalactopyranoside (IPTG).
   2017..2605    -  rep_origin     ori: high-copy-number ColE1/pMB1/pBR322/pUC origin of replication
   2776..3636    -  CDS            AmpR: β-lactamase; bla; confers resistance to ampicillin, carbenicillin, and related antibiotics
   3637..3741    -  promoter       AmpR promoter: bla
