[The description below was written by a language model from this plasmid's Addgene catalogue record and pLannotate feature annotations shown in this document.]
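Description:
pTRE-Medium-FT is a mammalian expression plasmid built on the Clontech pTRE backbone that places a fluorescent timer protein under tetracycline-regulated control. It is propagated in E. coli through a ColE1/pUC-type origin and selected with ampicillin via a β-lactamase gene driven by its own bla promoter. The catalogue entry lists it as low copy, although the origin is annotated as a high-copy type. The annotated sequence is 3,836 nt, consistent with the stated backbone plus a 711 bp insert. No mammalian selection marker is annotated. The short fragments called as str, CmR, lacI, cat promoter and SV40 large T antigen appear to be non-functional backbone remnants rather than working genes.

The expression cassette consists of a tetracycline response element carrying seven tetO operator copies, followed by a minimal CMV promoter, which the record describes as the PTight Tet-responsive promoter. On its own this promoter has very low activity. Transcription depends on a tetracycline-controlled transactivator supplied separately, for example from a Tet-Off or Tet-On cell line or a co-transfected plasmid, so expression can be switched with tetracycline or doxycycline. Downstream lies the mammalian codon-optimized Medium-FT coding sequence, cloned between SacII and XbaI sites and terminated by an SV40 polyadenylation signal. Medium-FT is a monomeric mCherry derivative carrying ten substitutions, and its fluorescence changes from blue to red as the protein matures.

Because colour reports the age of each protein molecule, pairing the timer with a switchable promoter allows a defined pulse of synthesis whose maturation can then be followed over time. The associated work applied these timers to reporting on cellular trafficking.
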