Addgene plasmid #31914: pTRE-Medium-FT
Depositing lab: Vladislav Verkhusha. Depositing organization: Albert Einstein College of Medicine. Publication: Monomeric fluorescent timers that change color from blue to red report on cellular trafficking. Subach FV, Subach OM, Gundorov IS, Morozova KS, Piatkevich KD, Cuervo AM, Verkhusha VV. Nat Chem Biol. 2009 Feb;5(2):118-26. Epub 2009 Jan 11. 10.1038/nchembio.138 PubMed 19136976.
Backbone
  Vector backbone: pTRE
  Backbone manufacturer: Clontech
  Backbone size w/o insert (bp): 3125
  Vector type: Mammalian Expression
Growth in bacteria
  Bacterial resistance: Ampicillin, 100 μg/mL
  Growth temperature: 37°C
  Growth strain: DH5alpha
  Copy number: Low Copy
Gene/Insert
  Gene/Insert name: Medium-FT (alt name: blue-to-red fluorescent timer)
  Insert size (bp): 711
  Mutation: M18L/N23D/T43S/K69R/L84W/M152I/Q194L/L205M/Y221C/R227H compared to mCherry (but numbering relative to EGFP)
  Promoter: PTight Tet-responsive PminCMVd
  Cloning method: Restriction Enzyme; 5′ cloning site SacII (unknown if destroyed); 3′ cloning site XbaI (unknown if destroyed)
  Sequencing primers: 5′ LNCX; 3′ EBV-rev
Terms and licenses: Academic/Nonprofit Terms; Industry Terms: Not Available to Industry
How to cite: pTRE-Medium-FT was a gift from Vladislav Verkhusha (Addgene plasmid # 31914 ; http://n2t.net/addgene:31914 ; RRID:Addgene_31914)
