>Addgene plasmid #31914 | pTRE-Medium-FT | addgene partial sequence | sequence record 37312 | LNCX 5'-AGCTCGTTTAGTGAACCGTCAGATC-3'
TGACTCATAGAAGACACCGGGACCGATCCAGCCTCCGCGGCCCCGAATTCATGGTGAGCAAGGGCGAGGA
GGATAACATGGCCATCATCAAGGAATTCATGCGTTTCAAGGTGCACCTGGAGGGCTCCGTGGACGGCCAC
GAGTTCGAGATCGAGGGCGAGGGCGAGGGCCGCCCCTACGAGGGCACCCAGAGCGCCAAGCTGAAGGTGA
CCAAGGGTGGCCCCCTGCCCTTCGCCTGGGACATCCTGTCCCCTCAGTTCATGTACGGCTCCAGGGCCTA
CGTGAAGCACCCCGCCGACATCCCCGACTACTGGAAGCTGTCCTTCCCCGAGGGCTTCAAGTGGGAGCGC
GTGATGAACTTCGAGGATGGCGGCGTGGTGACCGTGACCCAGGACTCCTCCCTGCAGGACGGCGAGTTCA
TCTACAAGGTGAAGCTGCGCGGCACCAACTTCCCTTCCGACGGCCCCGTAATGCAGAAGAAGACCATGGG
CTGGGAGGCCTCCTCCGAGCGGATATACCCCGAGGACGGCGCCCTGAAGGGCGAGATCAAGCAGAGGCTG
AAGCTGAAGGACGGCGGCCACTACGACGCTGAGGTCAAGACCACCTACAAGGCCAAGAAGCCCGTGCTGC
TGCCCGGCGCCTACAACGTCAACATCAAGATGGACATCACCTCCCACAACGAGGACTACACCATCGTTGA
ACAGTGCGAACGCGCCGAGGGCCACCATTCCACCGGCGGCATGGACGAGCTGTACAAGTAATCTAGAGGA
TCCAGACATGATAAGATACATTGATGAGTTTGGACAAACCACAACTAGAATGCAGTGAAAAAAATGCTTT
ATTTGTGAAATTTGTGATGCTATTGC
